Addgene plasmid #37092: pAAV-Ef1a-FAS-TdTomato-WPRE-pA
Purpose: Expresses tdTomato in cells lacking Cre (Cre-Off, flanked by alternative lox FAS sites)
Depositing lab: Bernardo Sabatini. Depositing organization: Harvard Medical School. Publication: Novel recombinant adeno-associated viruses for Cre activated and inactivated transgene expression in neurons. Saunders A, Johnson CA, Sabatini BL. Front Neural Circuits. 2012 Jul 27;6:47. doi: 10.3389/fncir.2012.00047. eCollection 2012. PubMed 22866029.
Backbone
  Vector backbone: pAAV-Ef1a-DIO-hChR2(H134R)-mCherry-WPRE-pA
  Backbone manufacturer: K. Deisseroth Lab
  Backbone size w/o insert (bp): 5435
  Total vector size (bp): 6281
  Vector type: AAV, Cre/Lox ; Cre-Off
Growth in bacteria
  Bacterial resistance: Ampicillin, 100 μg/mL
  Growth temperature: 37°C
  Growth strain: Stbl3
  Copy number: Unknown
Gene/Insert
  Gene/Insert name: TdTomato
  Species: Synthetic
  Insert size (bp): 1431
  Promoter: EF1a
  Cloning method: Restriction Enzyme; 5′ cloning site Asc1 (not destroyed); 3′ cloning site Nhe1 (not destroyed)
  Sequencing primers: 5′ CTTCCATTTCAGGTGTCGTG; 3′ GCAGCGTATCCACATAGCG
Resource information
  A portion of this plasmid was derived from a plasmid made by: Karl Deisseroth Lab, Stanford Univ.
Terms and licenses: Academic/Nonprofit Terms; Industry Terms: Not Available to Industry
How to cite: pAAV-Ef1a-FAS-TdTomato-WPRE-pA was a gift from Bernardo Sabatini (Addgene plasmid # 37092 ; http://n2t.net/addgene:37092 ; RRID:Addgene_37092)
