[The description below was written by a language model from this plasmid's Addgene catalogue record and pLannotate feature annotations shown in this document.]
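Description:
pAAV-Ef1a-FAS-TdTomato-WPRE-pA is an adeno-associated virus transfer plasmid for "Cre-Off" expression of the red-orange fluorescent protein tdTomato. It was built on the pAAV-Ef1a-DIO-hChR2(H134R)-mCherry-WPRE-pA backbone, with the tdTomato coding sequence cloned between AscI and NheI sites that remain intact. In bacteria it is maintained through a high-copy ColE1/pUC-type origin and selected with ampicillin via the β-lactamase gene. An M13/f1-type phage origin is also annotated in the backbone. The recommended host is a recombination-deficient strain, which suits plasmids carrying repeat-rich ITRs.

The payload sits between two AAV2 inverted terminal repeats, which are the cis elements needed to replicate and package the cassette into recombinant AAV particles. The human EF-1α promoter with its intron A drives tdTomato, which is annotated in the forward (sense) orientation relative to the promoter. Downstream lie a WPRE, which enhances transcript stability and expression, and the human growth hormone polyadenylation signal. According to the catalogue entry, the reporter is flanked by alternative lox "FAS" sites, so tdTomato is expressed by default and is inactivated in cells containing Cre recombinase. These lox sites were not detected by the automated annotation, so their exact positions and arrangement cannot be read from the feature table. The catalogue lists a total size of 6281 bp, whereas the depositor's full sequence is 6866 nt. The source of this discrepancy is not explained.

The construct is typically used to produce AAV for labelling Cre-negative cells, particularly neurons, in Cre-driver animals. The use of an alternative lox variant suggests it can be paired with Cre-On vectors based on other lox sites.
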