Features (pLannotate 1.2.2; 18 found; start..end, strand, type, name):
      1..141     -  repeat_region  AAV2 ITR: inverted terminal repeat of adeno-associated virus serotype 2 inverted
    169..235     +  CDS            small t antigen (fragment): SV40 (simian virus 40) small t antigen
    261..472     +  promoter       EF-1α core promoter: core promoter for human elongation factor EF-1α
    473..581     +  intron         EF-1α intron A (fragment): intron upstream of the start codon of human EF-1α
   1207..1410    +  intron         EF-1α intron A: truncated intron upstream of the start codon of human EF-1α
   1426..1443    +  misc_feature   MCS (fragment): pUC18/19 multiple cloning site
   1498..2925    +  CDS            tdTomato: tdTomato is a basic (constitutively fluorescent) orange fluorescent protein published in 2004, derived from Discosoma sp.. It is reported to be a somewhat slowly-maturing tandem dimer with low acid sensitivity.
   2969..2993    +  misc_feature   MCS (fragment): pBluescript multiple cloning site
   2993..3581    +  misc_feature   WPRE: woodchuck hepatitis virus posttranscriptional regulatory element
   3613..4089    +  polyA_signal   hGH poly(A) signal: human growth hormone polyadenylation signal
   4129..4269    +  repeat_region  AAV2 ITR: inverted terminal repeat of adeno-associated virus serotype 2 inverted
   4274..4325    -  misc_feature   bom (fragment): basis of mobility region from pBR322
   4344..4724    +  rep_origin     M13 ori (sequence partly withheld): M13 bacteriophage origin of replication; arrow indicates direction of (+) strand synthesis
   4800..4849    -  misc_feature   bom (fragment): basis of mobility region from pBR322
   4951..4986    -  CDS            rop (fragment): Rop protein, which maintains plasmids at low copy number; rop
   5081..5185    +  promoter       AmpR promoter: bla
   5186..6046    +  CDS            AmpR: β-lactamase; bla; confers resistance to ampicillin, carbenicillin, and related antibiotics
   6217..6805    +  rep_origin     ori: high-copy-number ColE1/pMB1/pBR322/pUC origin of replication
>Addgene plasmid #37092 | pAAV-Ef1a-FAS-TdTomato-WPRE-pA | depositor full sequence | sequence record 46524 | pAAV-Ef1a-FAS-TdTomato-WPRE-pA sequence 6866 bps
CCTGCAGGCAGCTGCGCGCTCGCTCGCTCACTGAGGCCGCCCGGGCAAAGCCCGGGCGTCGGGCGACCTT
TGGTCGCCCGGCCTCAGTGAGCGAGCGAGCGCGCAGAGAGGGAGTGGCCAACTCCATCACTAGGGGTTCC
TGCGGCCGCACGCGTAAGCTTTGCAAAGATGGATAAAGTTTTAAACAGAGAGGAATCTTTGCAGCTAATG
GACCTTCTAGGTCTTGAAAGGAGTGGGAATTGGCTCCGGTGCCCGTCAGTGGGCAGAGCGCACATCGCCC
ACAGTCCCCGAGAAGTTGGGGGGAGGGGTCGGCAATTGAACCGGTGCCTAGAGAAGGTGGCGCGGGGTAA
ACTGGGAAAGTGATGTCGTGTACTGGCTCCGCCTTTTTCCCGAGGGTGGGGGAGAACCGTATATAAGTGC
AGTAGTCGCCGTGAACGTTCTTTTTCGCAACGGGTTTGCCGCCAGAACACAGGTAAGTGCCGTGTGTGGT
TCCCGCGGGCCTGGCCTCTTTACGGGTTATGGCCCTTGCGTGCCTTGAATTACTTCCACTGGCTGCAGTA
CGTGATTCTTGATCCCGAGCTTCGGGTTGGAAGTGGGTGGGAGAGTTCGAGGCCTTGCGCTTAAGGAGCC
CCTTCGCCTCGTGCTTGAGTTGAGGCCTGGCCTGGGCGCTGGGGCCGCCGCGTGCGAATCTGGTGGCACC
TTCGCGCCTGTCTCGCTGCTTTCGATAAGTCTCTAGCCATTTAAAATTTTTGATGACCTGCTGCGACGCT
TTTTTTCTGGCAAGATAGTCTTGTAAATGCGGGCCAAGATCTGCACACTGGTATTTCGGTTTTTGGGGCC
GCGGGCGGCGACGGGGCCCGTGCGTCCCAGCGCACATGTTCGGCGAGGCGGGGCCTGCGAGCGCGGCCAC
CGAGAATCGGACGGGGGTAGTCTCAAGCTGGCCGGCCTGCTCTGGTGCCTGGCCTCGCGCCGCCGTGTAT
CGCCCCGCCCTGGGCGGCAAGGCTGGCCCGGTCGGCACCAGTTGCGTGAGCGGAAAGATGGCCGCTTCCC
GGCCCTGCTGCAGGGAGCTCAAAATGGAGGACGCGGCGCTCGGGAGAGCGGGCGGGTGAGTCACCCACAC
AAAGGAAAAGGGCCTTTCCGTCCTCAGCCGTCGCTTCATGTGACTCCACGGAGTACCGGGCGCCGTCCAG
GCACCTCGATTAGTTCTCGAGCTTTTGGAGTACGTCGTCTTTAGGTTGGGGGGAGGGGTTTTATGCGATG
GAGTTTCCCCACACTGAGTGGGTGGAGACTGAAGTTAGGCCAGCTTGGCACTTGATGTAATTCTCCTTGG
AATTTGCCCTTTTTGAGTTTGGATCTTGGTTCATTCTCAAGCCTCAGACAGTGGTTCAAAGTTTTTTTCT
TCCATTTCAGGTGTCGTGAGGTACCGGATCCTCTAGAGTCGACTCCGGAACAACTTCGTATATACCTTTC
TATACGAAGTTGTGGCGCGCCGCCACCATGGTGAGCAAGGGCGAGGAGGTCATCAAAGAGTTCATGCGCT
TCAAGGTGCGCATGGAGGGCTCCATGAACGGCCACGAGTTCGAGATCGAGGGCGAGGGCGAGGGCCGCCC
CTACGAGGGCACCCAGACCGCCAAGCTGAAGGTGACCAAGGGCGGCCCCCTGCCCTTCGCCTGGGACATC
CTGTCCCCCCAGTTCATGTACGGCTCCAAGGCGTACGTGAAGCACCCCGCCGACATCCCCGATTACAAGA
AGCTGTCCTTCCCCGAGGGCTTCAAGTGGGAGCGCGTGATGAACTTCGAGGACGGCGGTCTGGTGACCGT
GACCCAGGACTCCTCCCTGCAGGACGGCACGCTGATCTACAAGGTGAAGATGCGCGGCACCAACTTCCCC
CCCGACGGCCCCGTAATGCAGAAGAAGACCATGGGCTGGGAGGCCTCCACCGAGCGCCTGTACCCCCGCG
ACGGCGTGCTGAAGGGCGAGATCCACCAGGCCCTGAAGCTGAAGGACGGCGGCCACTACCTGGTGGAGTT
CAAGACCATCTACATGGCCAAGAAGCCCGTGCAACTGCCCGGCTACTACTACGTGGACACCAAGCTGGAC
ATCACCTCCCACAACGAGGACTACACCATCGTGGAACAGTACGAGCGCTCCGAGGGCCGCCACCACCTGT
TCCTGGGGCATGGCACCGGCAGCACCGGCAGCGGCAGCTCCGGCACCGCCTCCTCCGAGGACAACAACAT
GGCCGTCATCAAAGAGTTCATGCGCTTCAAGGTGCGCATGGAGGGCTCCATGAACGGCCACGAGTTCGAG
ATCGAGGGCGAGGGCGAGGGCCGCCCCTACGAGGGCACCCAGACCGCCAAGCTGAAGGTGACCAAGGGCG
GCCCCCTGCCCTTCGCCTGGGACATCCTGTCCCCCCAGTTCATGTACGGCTCCAAGGCGTACGTGAAGCA
CCCCGCCGACATCCCCGATTACAAGAAGCTGTCCTTCCCCGAGGGCTTCAAGTGGGAGCGCGTGATGAAC
TTCGAGGACGGCGGTCTGGTGACCGTGACCCAGGACTCCTCCCTGCAGGACGGCACGCTGATCTACAAGG
TGAAGATGCGCGGCACCAACTTCCCCCCCGACGGCCCCGTAATGCAGAAGAAGACCATGGGCTGGGAGGC
CTCCACCGAGCGCCTGTACCCCCGCGACGGCGTGCTGAAGGGCGAGATCCACCAGGCCCTGAAGCTGAAG
GACGGCGGCCACTACCTGGTGGAGTTCAAGACCATCTACATGGCCAAGAAGCCCGTGCAACTGCCCGGCT
ACTACTACGTGGACACCAAGCTGGACATCACCTCCCACAACGAGGACTACACCATCGTGGAACAGTACGA
GCGCTCCGAGGGCCGCCACCACCTGTTCCTGTACGGCATGGACGAGCTGTACAAGTAAGCTAGCACAACT
TCGTATATACCTTTCTATACGAAGTTGTGAATTCGATATCAAGCTTATCGATAATCAACCTCTGGATTAC
AAAATTTGTGAAAGATTGACTGGTATTCTTAACTATGTTGCTCCTTTTACGCTATGTGGATACGCTGCTT
TAATGCCTTTGTATCATGCTATTGCTTCCCGTATGGCTTTCATTTTCTCCTCCTTGTATAAATCCTGGTT
GCTGTCTCTTTATGAGGAGTTGTGGCCCGTTGTCAGGCAACGTGGCGTGGTGTGCACTGTGTTTGCTGAC
GCAACCCCCACTGGTTGGGGCATTGCCACCACCTGTCAGCTCCTTTCCGGGACTTTCGCTTTCCCCCTCC
CTATTGCCACGGCGGAACTCATCGCCGCCTGCCTTGCCCGCTGCTGGACAGGGGCTCGGCTGTTGGGCAC
TGACAATTCCGTGGTGTTGTCGGGGAAATCATCGTCCTTTCCTTGGCTGCTCGCCTATGTTGCCACCTGG
ATTCTGCGCGGGACGTCCTTCTGCTACGTCCCTTCGGCCCTCAATCCAGCGGACCTTCCTTCCCGCGGCC
TGCTGCCGGCTCTGCGGCCTCTTCCGCGTCTTCGCCTTCGCCCTCAGACGAGTCGGATCTCCCTTTGGGC
CGCCTCCCCGCATCGATACCGAGCGCTGCTCGAGAGATCTACGGGTGGCATCCCTGTGACCCCTCCCCAG
TGCCTCTCCTGGCCCTGGAAGTTGCCACTCCAGTGCCCACCAGCCTTGTCCTAATAAAATTAAGTTGCAT
CATTTTGTCTGACTAGGTGTCCTTCTATAATATTATGGGGTGGAGGGGGGTGGTATGGAGCAAGGGGCAA
GTTGGGAAGACAACCTGTAGGGCCTGCGGGGTCTATTGGGAACCAAGCTGGAGTGCAGTGGCACAATCTT
GGCTCACTGCAATCTCCGCCTCCTGGGTTCAAGCGATTCTCCTGCCTCAGCCTCCCGAGTTGTTGGGATT
CCAGGCATGCATGACCAGGCTCAGCTAATTTTTGTTTTTTTGGTAGAGACGGGGTTTCACCATATTGGCC
AGGCTGGTCTCCAACTCCTAATCTCAGGTGATCTACCCACCTTGGCCTCCCAAATTGCTGGGATTACAGG
CGTGAACCACTGCTCCCTTCCCTGTCCTTCTGATTTTGTAGGTAACCACGTGCGGACCGAGCGGCCGCAG
GAACCCCTAGTGATGGAGTTGGCCACTCCCTCTCTGCGCGCTCGCTCGCTCACTGAGGCCGGGCGACCAA
AGGTCGCCCGACGCCCGGGCTTTGCCCGGGCGGCCTCAGTGAGCGAGCGAGCGCGCAGCTGCCTGCAGGG
GCGCCTGATGCGGTATTTTCTCCTTACGCATCTGTGCGGTATTTCACACCGCATA
[142 nt withheld, positions 4326-4467]
C
[141 nt withheld, positions 4469-4609]
CCTTTGACGTTGGAGTCCACGTTCTTT
[37 nt withheld, positions 4637-4673]
ACCCTATCTCGGGCTATTCTTTTGATTTATAAGGGATTTTGCCGATTTCGGCCTATTGGTTAAAAAATGA
GCTGATTTAACAAAAATTTAACGCGAATTTTAACAAAATATTAACGTTTACAATTTTATGGTGCACTCTC
AGTACAATCTGCTCTGATGCCGCATAGTTAAGCCAGCCCCGACACCCGCCAACACCCGCTGACGCGCCCT
GACGGGCTTGTCTGCTCCCGGCATCCGCTTACAGACAAGCTGTGACCGTCTCCGGGAGCTGCATGTGTCA
GAGGTTTTCACCGTCATCACCGAAACGCGCGAGACGAAAGGGCCTCGTGATACGCCTATTTTTATAGGTT
AATGTCATGATAATAATGGTTTCTTAGACGTCAGGTGGCACTTTTCGGGGAAATGTGCGCGGAACCCCTA
TTTGTTTATTTTTCTAAATACATTCAAATATGTATCCGCTCATGAGACAATAACCCTGATAAATGCTTCA
ATAATATTGAAAAAGGAAGAGTATGAGTATTCAACATTTCCGTGTCGCCCTTATTCCCTTTTTTGCGGCA
TTTTGCCTTCCTGTTTTTGCTCACCCAGAAACGCTGGTGAAAGTAAAAGATGCTGAAGATCAGTTGGGTG
CACGAGTGGGTTACATCGAACTGGATCTCAACAGCGGTAAGATCCTTGAGAGTTTTCGCCCCGAAGAACG
TTTTCCAATGATGAGCACTTTTAAAGTTCTGCTATGTGGCGCGGTATTATCCCGTATTGACGCCGGGCAA
GAGCAACTCGGTCGCCGCATACACTATTCTCAGAATGACTTGGTTGAGTACTCACCAGTCACAGAAAAGC
ATCTTACGGATGGCATGACAGTAAGAGAATTATGCAGTGCTGCCATAACCATGAGTGATAACACTGCGGC
CAACTTACTTCTGACAACGATCGGAGGACCGAAGGAGCTAACCGCTTTTTTGCACAACATGGGGGATCAT
GTAACTCGCCTTGATCGTTGGGAACCGGAGCTGAATGAAGCCATACCAAACGACGAGCGTGACACCACGA
TGCCTGTAGCAATGGCAACAACGTTGCGCAAACTATTAACTGGCGAACTACTTACTCTAGCTTCCCGGCA
ACAATTAATAGACTGGATGGAGGCGGATAAAGTTGCAGGACCACTTCTGCGCTCGGCCCTTCCGGCTGGC
TGGTTTATTGCTGATAAATCTGGAGCCGGTGAGCGTGGGTCTCGCGGTATCATTGCAGCACTGGGGCCAG
ATGGTAAGCCCTCCCGTATCGTAGTTATCTACACGACGGGGAGTCAGGCAACTATGGATGAACGAAATAG
ACAGATCGCTGAGATAGGTGCCTCACTGATTAAGCATTGGTAACTGTCAGACCAAGTTTACTCATATATA
CTTTAGATTGATTTAAAACTTCATTTTTAATTTAAAAGGATCTAGGTGAAGATCCTTTTTGATAATCTCA
TGACCAAAATCCCTTAACGTGAGTTTTCGTTCCACTGAGCGTCAGACCCCGTAGAAAAGATCAAAGGATC
TTCTTGAGATCCTTTTTTTCTGCGCGTAATCTGCTGCTTGCAAACAAAAAAACCACCGCTACCAGCGGTG
GTTTGTTTGCCGGATCAAGAGCTACCAACTCTTTTTCCGAAGGTAACTGGCTTCAGCAGAGCGCAGATAC
CAAATACTGTCCTTCTAGTGTAGCCGTAGTTAGGCCACCACTTCAAGAACTCTGTAGCACCGCCTACATA
CCTCGCTCTGCTAATCCTGTTACCAGTGGCTGCTGCCAGTGGCGATAAGTCGTGTCTTACCGGGTTGGAC
TCAAGACGATAGTTACCGGATAAGGCGCAGCGGTCGGGCTGAACGGGGGGTTCGTGCACACAGCCCAGCT
TGGAGCGAACGACCTACACCGAACTGAGATACCTACAGCGTGAGCTATGAGAAAGCGCCACGCTTCCCGA
AGGGAGAAAGGCGGACAGGTATCCGGTAAGCGGCAGGGTCGGAACAGGAGAGCGCACGAGGGAGCTTCCA
GGGGGAAACGCCTGGTATCTTTATAGTCCTGTCGGGTTTCGCCACCTCTGACTTGAGCGTCGATTTTTGT
GATGCTCGTCAGGGGGGCGGAGCCTATGGAAAAACGCCAGCAACGCGGCCTTTTTACGGTTCCTGGCCTT
TTGCTGGCCTTTTGCTCACATGT
