>Addgene plasmid #37092 | pAAV-Ef1a-FAS-TdTomato-WPRE-pA | addgene partial sequence | sequence record 47610 | WPRE-R 5'-CATAGCGTAAAAGGAGCAACA-3'
AATTTTGTAATCCAGAGGTTGATTATCGATAAGCTTGATATCGAATTCACAACTTCGTATAGAAAGGTAT
ATACGAAGTTGTGCTAGCTTACTTGTACAGCTCGTCCATGCCGTACAGGAACAGGTGGTGGCGGCCCTCG
GAGCGCTCGTACTGTTCCACGATGGTGTAGTCCTCGTTGTGGGAGGTGATGTCCAGCTTGGTGTCCACGT
AGTAGTAGCCGGGCAGTTGCACGGGCTTCTTGGCCATGTAGATGGTCTTGAACTCCACCAGGTAGTGGCC
GCCGTCCTTCAGCTTCAGGGCCTGGTGGATCTCGCCCTTCAGCACGCCGTCGCGGGGGTACAGGCGCTCG
GTGGAGGCCTCCCAGCCCATGGTCTTCTTCTGCATTACGGGGCCGTCGGGGGGGAAGTTGGTGCCGCGCA
TCTTCACCTTGTAGATCAGCGTGCCGTCCTGCAGGGAGGAGTCCTGGGTCACGGTCACCAGACCGCCGTC
CTCGAAGTTCATCACGCGCTCCCACTTGAAGCCCTCGGGGAAGGACAGCTTCTTGTAATCGGGGATGTCG
GCGGGGTGCTTCACGTACGCCTTGGAGCCGTACATGAACTGGGGGGACAGGATGTCCCAGGCG
