>Addgene plasmid #37092 | pAAV-Ef1a-FAS-TdTomato-WPRE-pA | addgene partial sequence | sequence record 47823 | EF1a-Fwd
TCGTGAGGTACCGGATCCTCTAGAGTCGACTCCGGAACAACTTCGTATATACCTTTCTATACGAAGTTGT
GGCGCGCCGCCACCATGGTGAGCAAGGGCGAGGAGGTCATCAAAGAGTTCATGCGCTTCAAGGTGCGCAT
GGAGGGCTCCATGAACGGCCACGAGTTCGAGATCGAGGGCGAGGGCGAGGGCCGCCCCTACGAGGGCACC
CAGACCGCCAAGCTGAAGGTGACCAAGGGCGGCCCCCTGCCCTTCGCCTGGGACATCCTGTCCCCCCAGT
TCATGTACGGCTCCAAGGCGTACGTGAAGCACCCCGCCGACATCCCCGATTACAAGAAGCTGTCCTTCCC
CGAGGGCTTCAAGTGGGAGCGCGTGATGAACTTCGAGGACGGCGGTCTGGTGACCGTGACCCAGGACTCC
TCCCTGCAGGACGGCACGCTGATCTACAAGGTGAAGATGCGCGGCACCAACTTCCCCCCCGACGGCCCCG
TAATGCAGAAGAAGACCATGGGCTGGGAGGCCTCCACCGAGCGCCTGTACCCCCGCGACGGCGTGCTGAA
GGGCGAGATCCACCAGGCCCTGAAGCTGAAGGACGGCGGCCACTACCTGGTGGAGTTCAAGACCATCTAC
ATGGCCAAGAAGCCCGTGCAACTGCCCGGCTACTACTACGTGGACACCAAGCTGGACATCACCTCCCACA
ACGAGGACTACACCATCGTGGAACAGTACGAGCGCTCCGAGGGCCGCCACCACCTGTTCCTGGGGCATGG
CACCGGCAGCACCGGCAGCGGCAGCTCCGGCACCGCCT
